Addgene plasmid #23643: pDONR223-SH3BP4
Depositing lab: William Hahn & David Root. Depositing organization: Dana-Farber Cancer Institute. Publication: COT drives resistance to RAF inhibition through MAP kinase pathway reactivation. Johannessen CM, Boehm JS, Kim SY, Thomas SR, Wardwell L, Johnson LA, Emery CM, Stransky N, Cogdill AP, Barretina J, Caponigro G, Hieronymus H, Murray RR, Salehi-Ashtiani K, Hill DE, Vidal M, Zhao JJ, Yang X, Alkan O, Kim S, Harris JL, Wilson CJ, Myer VE, Finan PM, Root DE, Roberts TM, Golub T, Flaherty KT, Dummer R, Weber BL, Sellers WR, Schlegel R, Wargo JA, Hahn WC, Garraway LA. Nature. 2010 Dec 16;468(7326):968-72. doi: 10.1038/nature09627 PubMed 21107320.
Backbone
  Vector backbone: pDONR223
  Backbone manufacturer: Invitrogen
  Backbone size w/o insert (bp): 5005
  Vector type: Gateway Donor vector
Growth in bacteria
  Bacterial resistance: Spectinomycin, 50 μg/mL
  Growth temperature: 37°C
  Growth strain: DH5alpha
  Copy number: High Copy
Gene/Insert
  Gene/Insert name: SH3BP4 (alt name: SH3-domain binding protein 4;SH3BP4)
  Species: H. sapiens (human)
  Insert size (bp): 2892
  Entrez Gene: SH3BP4 (a.k.a. BOG25, TTP)
  Cloning method: Gateway Cloning
  Sequencing primers: 5′ M13pUC-fwd; 3′ M13rev
Terms and licenses: Academic/Nonprofit Terms; Industry Terms: Not Available to Industry
Depositor comments: The ORF has no Stop codon. This design enables easy recombination into a destination vector to add an epitope tag of choice and Stop codon to the ORF. Do NOT use this plasmid directly for transfections. A set of 4 custom lentiviral vectors is available ( pLX301 (http://www.addgene.org/25895/) , pLX302 (http://www.addgene.org/25896/) , pLX303 (http://www.addgene.org/25897/) , pLX304 (http://www.addgene.org/25890/) ) to be used to express these ORFs in mammalian cells. These plasmids are not included in the kit and must be ordered separately.
How to cite: pDONR223-SH3BP4 was a gift from William Hahn & David Root (Addgene plasmid # 23643 ; http://n2t.net/addgene:23643 ; RRID:Addgene_23643)
