[The description below was written by a language model from this plasmid's Addgene catalogue record.]
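Description:
pDONR223-SH3BP4 is a Gateway entry clone built on the Invitrogen pDONR223 donor backbone (about 5 kb without insert) and carrying the human SH3BP4 open reading frame, which encodes SH3-domain binding protein 4 (also known as BOG25 or TTP). The insert is recorded as roughly 2.9 kb and was introduced by Gateway recombination, so in the finished clone the ORF is expected to sit between the recombination sites that allow it to be moved onward. The plasmid is maintained in E. coli as a high-copy construct under spectinomycin selection. No feature table accompanies the record, so the origin of replication and the exact attachment sites are not itemised. Standard M13 forward and reverse primer sites flanking the insert are listed for sequence verification.

The key design point is that the ORF lacks a stop codon. This "open" configuration lets the coding sequence be recombined into a destination vector that supplies a C-terminal epitope tag of choice together with the stop codon. The entry clone has no stated promoter for driving the ORF in mammalian cells, and the depositors note that it should not be transfected directly; it is a shuttle intermediate rather than an expression construct. They point to a companion set of four lentiviral destination vectors (pLX301 to pLX304), obtained separately, for expressing such ORFs in mammalian cells. The clone belongs to an ORF collection distributed as a kit and is associated with a study of resistance to RAF inhibition through reactivation of the MAP kinase pathway, consistent with use in gain-of-function overexpression screening.
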