>Addgene plasmid #23643 | pDONR223-SH3BP4 | depositor partial sequence | sequence record 10680 | Author sequence
ATGGCGGCTCAGCGGATCCGAGCGGCCAACTCCAATGGCCTCCCTCGCTGCAAGTCAGAGGGGACCCTGA
TTGACCTGAGCGAAGGGTTTTCAGAGACGAGCTTTAATGACATCAAAGTGCCTTCTCCCAGTGCCTTGCT
CGTAGACAACCCCACACCTTTCGGAAATGCAAAGGAAGTGATTGCGATCAAGGACTATTGCCCCACCAAC
TTCACCACACTGAAGTTCTCCAAGGGCGACCATCTCTACGTCTTGGACACATCTGGCGGTGAGTGGTGGT
ACGCACACAACACCACCGAAATGGGCTACATCCCCTCCTCCTATGTGCAGCCCTTGAACTACCGGAACTC
AACACTGAGTGACAGCGGTATGATTGATAATCTTCCAGACAGCCCAGACGAGGTAGCCAAGGAGCTGGAG
CTGCTCGGGGGATGGACAGATGACAAAAAAGTACCAGGCAGAATGTACAGTAATAACCCTTTCTGGAATG
GGGTCCAGACCAATCCATTTCTGAATGGGAACGTGCCCGTCATGCCCAGCCTGGATGAGCTGAATCCCAA
AAGTACTGTGGATTTGCTCCTTTTTGACGCAGGTACATCCTCCTTCACCGAATCCAGCTCAGCCACCACG
AATAGCACTGGCAACATCTTCGATGAGCTTCCAGTCACAAACGGACTCCACGCAGAGCCGCCGGTCAGGC
GGGACAACCCCTTCTTCAGAAGCAAGCGCTCCTACAGTCTCTCGGAACTCTCCGTCCTCCAAGCCAAGTC
CGATGCTCCCACATCGTCGAGTTTCTTCACCGGCTTGAAATCACCTGCCCCCGAGCAATTTCAGAGCCGG
GAGGATTTTCGAACTGCCTGGCTAAACCACAGGAAGCTGGCCCGGTCTTGCCACGACCTGGACTTGCTTG
GCCAAAGCCCTGGTTGGGGCCAGACCCAAGCCGTGGAGACAAACATCGTGTGCAAGCTGGATAGCTCCGG
GGGTGCTGTCCAGCTTCCTGACACCAGCATCAGCATCCACGTGCCCGAGGGCCACGTCGCCCCTGGGGAG
ACCCAGCAGATCTCCATGAAAGCCCTGCTGGACCCCCCGCTGGAGCTCAACAGTGACAGGTCCTGCAGCA
TCAGCCCTGTGCTGGAGGTCAAGCTGAGCAACCTGGAGGTGAAAACCTCTATCATCTTGGAGATGAAAGT
GTCAGCCGAGATAAAAAATGACCTTTTTAGCAAAAGCACAGTGGGCCTCCAGTGCCTGAGGAGCGACTCG
AAGGAAGGGCCATATGTCTCCGTCCCGCTCAACTGCAGCTGTGGGGACACGGTCCAGGCACAGCTGCACA
ACCTGGAGCCCTGTATGTACGTGGCTGTCGTGGCCCATGGCCCAAGCATCCTCTACCCTTCCACCGTGTG
GGACTTCATCAATAAAAAAGTCACAGTGGGTCTCTACGGCCCTAAACACATCCACCCATCCTTCAAGACG
GTAGTGACCATTTTTGGGCATGACTGTGCCCCAAAGACGCTCCTGGTCAGCGAGGTCACACGCCAGGCAC
CCAACCCTGCCCCGGTGGCCCTGCAGCTGTGGGGGAAGCACCAGTTCGTTTTGTCCAGGCCCCAGGATCT
CAAGGTCTGTATGTTTTCCAATATGACGAATTACGAGGTCAAAGCCAGCGAGCAGGCCAAAGTGGTGCGA
GGATTCCAGCTGAAGCTGGGCAAGGTGAGCCGCCTGATCTTCCCCATCACCTCCCAGAACCCCAACGAGC
TCTCTGACTTCACGCTGCGGGTTCAGGTGAAGGACGACCAGGAGGCCATCCTCACCCAGTTTTGTGTCCA
GACTCCTCAGCCACCCCCTAAAAGTGCCATCAAGCCTTCCGGGCAAAGGAGGTTTCTCAAGAAGAACGAA
GTCGGGAAAATCATCCTGTCCCCGTTTGCCACCACTACAAAGTACCCGACTTTCCAGGACCGCCCGGTGT
CCAGCCTCAAGTTTGGTAAGTTGCTCAAGACTGTGGTGCGGCAGAACAAGAACCACTACCTGCTGGAGTA
CAAGAAGGGCGACGGGATCGCCCTGCTCAGCGAGGAGCGGGTCAGGCTCCGGGGCCAGCTGTGGACCAAG
GAGTGGTACATCGGCTACTACCAGGGCAGGGTGGGCCTCGTGCACACCAAGAACGTGCTGGTGGTCGGCA
GGGCCCGGCCCAGCCTGTGCTCGGGCCCCGAGCTGAGCACCTCGGTGCTGCTGGAGCAGATCCTGCGGCC
CTGCAAATTCCTCACGTACATCTATGCCTCCGTGAGGACCCTGCTCATGGAGAACATCAGCAGCTGGCGC
TCCTTCGCTGACGCCCTGGGCTACGTGAACCTGCCGCTCACCTTTTTCTGCCGGGCAGAGCTGGATAGTG
AGCCCGAGCGGGTGGCGTCCGTCCTAGAAAAGCTGAAGGAGGACTGTAACAACACTGAGAACAAAGAACG
GAAGTCCTTCCAGAAGGAGCTTGTGATGGCCCTACTGAAGATGGACTGCCAGGGCCTGGTGGTCAGACTC
ATCCAGGACTTTGTGCTCCTGACCACGGCTGTAGAGGTGGCCCAGCGCTGGCGGGAGCTGGCTGAGAAGC
TGGCCAAGGTCTCCAAGCAGCAGATGGACGCCTACGAGTCTCCCCACCGGGACAGGAACGGGGTTGTGGA
CAGCGAGGCCATGTGGAAGCCTGCGTATGACTTCTTACTCACCTGGAGCCATCAGATCGGGGACAGCTAC
CGGGATGTCATCCAGGAGCTGCACCTGGGCCTGGACAAGATGAAAAACCCCATCACCAAGCGCTGGAAGC
ACCTCACTGGGACTCTGATCTTGGTGAACTCCCTGGACGTTCTGAGAGCAGCCGCCTTCAGCCCTGCGGA
CCAGGACGACTTCGTGATTTGA
