>Addgene plasmid #23643 | pDONR223-SH3BP4 | addgene partial sequence | sequence record 29471 | 23643 with M13pUC-fwd
TGATTTTATTTTGACTGATAGTGACCTGTTCGTTGCAACAAATTGATGAGCAATGCTTTTTTATAATGCC
AACTTTGTACAAAAAAGTTGGCATGGCGGCTCAGCGGATCCGAGCGGCCAACTCCAATGGCCTCCCTCGC
TGCAAGTCAGAGGGGACCCTGATTGACCTGAGCGAAGGGTTTTCAGAGACGAGCTTTAATGACATCAAAG
TGCCTTCTCCCAGTGCCTTGCTCGTAGACAACCCCACACCTTTCGGAAATGCAAAGGAAGTGATTGCGAT
CAAGGACTATTGCCCCACCAACTTCACCACACTGAAGTTCTCCAAGGGCGACCATCTCTACGTCTTGGAC
ACATCTGGCGGTGAGTGGTGGTACGCACACAACACCACCGAAATGGGCTACATCCCCTCCTCCTATGTGC
AGCCCTTGAACTACCGGAACTCAACACTGAGTGACAGCGGTATGATTGATAATCTTCCAGACAGCCCAGA
CGAGGTAGCCAAGGAGCTGGAGCTGCTCGGGGGATGGACAGATGACAAAAAAGTACCAGGCAGAATGTAC
AGTAATAACCCTTTCTGGAATGGGGTCCAGACCAATCCATTTCTGAATGGGAACGTG
